>Addgene plasmid #222063 | pVP294 | addgene full sequence | sequence record 447319 | Addgene NGS Result
AAAAAAACCACCGCTACCAGCGGTGGTTTGTTTGCCGGATCAAGAGCTACCAACTCTTTTTCCGAAGGTA
ACTGGCTTCAGCAGAGCGCAGATACCAAATACTGTTCTTCTAGTGTAGCCGTAGTTAGGCCACCACTTCA
AGAACTCTGTAGCACCGCCTACATACCTCGCTCTGCTAATCCTGTTACCAGTGGCTGCTGCCAGTGGCGA
TAAGTCGTGTCTTACCGGGTTGGACTCAAGACGATAGTTACCGGATAAGGCGCAGCGGTCGGGCTGAACG
GGGGGTTCGTGCACACAGCCCAGCTTGGAGCGAACGACCTACACCGAACTGAGATACCTACAGCGTGAGC
TATGAGAAAGCGCCACGCTTCCCGAAGGGAGAAAGGCGGACAGGTATCCGGTAAGCGGCAGGGTCGGAAC
AGGAGAGCGCACGAGGGAGCTTCCAGGGGGAAACGCCTGGTATCTTTATAGTCCTGTCGGGTTTCGCCAC
CTCTGACTTGAGCGTCGATTTTTGTGATGCTCGTCAGGGGGGCGGAGCCTATGGAAAAACGCCAGCAACG
CGGCCTTTTTACGGTTCCTGGCCTTTTGCTGGCCTTTTGCTCACATGTTCTTTCCTGCGTTATCCCCTGA
TTCTGTGGATAACCGTATTACCGCCTTTGAGTGAGCTGATACCGCTCGCCGCAGCCGAACGACCGAGCGC
AGCGAGTCAGTGAGCGAGGAAGCGGAAGAGCGCCCAATACGCAAACCGCCTCTCCCCGCGCGTTGGCCGA
TTCATTAATGCAGCTGGCACGACAGGTTTCCCGACTGGAAAGCGGGCAGTGAGCGCAACGCAATTAATGT
GAGTTAGCTCACTCATTAGGCACCCCAGGCTTTACACTTTATGCTTCCGGCTCGTATGTTGTGTGGAATT
GTGAGCGGATAACAATTTCACACGAGCTATTTAGGTGACACTATAGAAGTGAAGCTTGGTCTCATCAGGT
GGATCCTAGATAACCTTTACCTTCATTCCCTGTAAATTGGTACCCTGCTGAGACCGAATTCTCGCCCTAT
AGTGAGTCGTATTACCTGGCCGTCGTTTTACAACGTCGTGACTGGGAAAACCCTGGCGTTACCCAACTTA
ATCGCCTTGCAGCACATCCCCCTTTCGCCAGCTGGCGTAATAGCGAAGAGGCCCGCACCGATCGCCCTTC
CCAACAGTTGCGCAGCCTGAATGGCGAATGGCGCCTGATGCGGTATTTTCTCCTTACGCATCTGTGCGGT
ATTTCACACCGCATATGGTGCACTCTCAGTACAATCTGCTCTGATGCCGCATAGTTAAGCCAGCCCCGAC
ACCCGCCAACACCCGCTGACGCGCCCTGACGGGCTTGTCTGCTCCCGGCATCCGCTTACAGACAAGCTGT
GACCGTCTTCGGGAGCTGCATGTGTCAGAGGTTTTCACCGTCATCACCGAAACGCGCTAGACGAAAGGGC
CTCGTGATACGCCTATTTTTATAGGTTAATGTCATGATAATAATGGTTTCTTAGACGTCAGGTGGCACTT
TTCGGGGAAATGTGCGCGGAACCCCTATTTGTTTATTTTTCTAAATACATTCAAATATGTATCCGCTCAT
GAGACAATAACCCTGATAAATGCTTCAATAATATTGAAAAAGGAAGAGTATGAGTATTCAACATTTCCGT
GTCGCCCTTATTCCCTTTTTTGCGGCATTTTGCCTTCCTGTTTTTGCTCACCCAGAAACGCTGGTGAAAG
TAAAAGATGCTGAAGATCAGTTGGGTGCACGAGTGGGTTACATCGAACTGGATCTCAACAGCGGTAAGAT
CCTTGAGAGTTTTCGCCCCGAAGAACGTTTTCCAATGATGAGCACTTTTAAAGTTCTGCTATGTGGCGCG
GTATTATCCCGTATTGACGCCGGGCAAGAGCAACTCGGTCGCCGCATACACTATTCTCAGAATGACTTGG
TTGAGTACTCACCAGTCACAGAAAAGCATCTTACGGATGGCATGACAGTAAGAGAATTATGCAGTGCTGC
CATAACCATGAGTGATAACACTGCGGCCAACTTACTTCTGACAACGATCGGAGGACCGAAGGAGCTAACC
GCTTTTTTGCACAACATGGGGGATCATGTAACTCGCCTTGATCGTTGGGAACCGGAGCTGAATGAAGCCA
TACCAAACGACGAGCGTGACACCACGATGCCTGTAGCAATGGCAACAACGTTGCGCAAACTATTAACTGG
CGAACTACTTACTCTAGCTTCCCGGCAACAATTAATAGACTGGATGGAGGCGGATAAAGTTGCAGGACCA
CTTCTGCGCTCGGCCCTTCCGGCTGGCTGGTTTATTGCTGATAAATCTGGAGCCGGTGAGCGTGGCTCTC
GAGGTATCATTGCAGCACTGGGGCCAGATGGTAAGCCCTCCCGTATCGTAGTTATCTACACGACGGGGAG
TCAGGCAACTATGGATGAACGAAATAGACAGATCGCTGAGATAGGTGCCTCACTGATTAAGCATTGGTAA
CTGTCAGACCAAGTTTACTCATATATACTTTAGATTGATTTAAAACTTCATTTTTAATTTAAAAGGATCT
AGGTGAAGATCCTTTTTGATAATCTCATGACCAAAATCCCTTAACGTGAGTTTTCGTTCCACTGAGCGTC
AGACCCCGTAGAAAAGATCAAAGGATCTTCTTGAGATCCTTTTTTTCTGCGCGTAATCTGCTGCTTGCAA
AC
Features (pLannotate 1.2.2; 12 found; start..end, strand, type, name):
    730..822     +  CDS            lacI (fragment): lac repressor; lacI; The lac repressor binds to the lac operator to inhibit transcription in E. coli. This inhibition can be relieved by adding lactose or isopropyl-β-D-thiogalactopyranoside (IPTG).
    835..856     +  protein_bind   CAP binding site: CAP binding activates transcription in the presence of cAMP. E. coli catabolite activator protein
    871..901     +  promoter       lac promoter: promoter for the E. coli lac operon
    909..925     +  protein_bind   lac operator: The lac repressor binds to the lac operator to inhibit transcription in E. coli. This inhibition can be relieved by adding lactose or isopropyl-β-D-thiogalactopyranoside (IPTG). lac repressor encoded by lacI
    939..957     +  promoter       SP6 promoter: promoter for bacteriophage SP6 RNA polymerase
   1046..1064    -  promoter       T7 promoter: promoter for bacteriophage T7 RNA polymerase
   1066..1218    +  CDS            lacZα (fragment): LacZα fragment of β-galactosidase; lacZ fragment
   1224..1323    -  misc_feature   bom (fragment): basis of mobility region from pBR322
   1425..1457    -  CDS            rop (fragment): Rop protein, which maintains plasmids at low copy number; rop
   1555..1659    +  promoter       AmpR promoter: bla
   1660..2520    +  CDS            AmpR: β-lactamase; bla; confers resistance to ampicillin, carbenicillin, and related antibiotics
   2691..547     +  rep_origin     ori (across the origin): high-copy-number ColE1/pMB1/pBR322/pUC origin of replication
