[The description below was written by a language model from this plasmid's Addgene catalogue record and pLannotate feature annotations shown in this document.]
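Description:
pVP294 is a small (about 2.7 kb) GreenGate-compatible entry module built on the pGGC000 backbone and intended for Golden Gate assembly of plant expression constructs in the MultiGreen multiplexing extension of the GreenGate system. It is maintained in E. coli as a high-copy plasmid through a ColE1/pUC-type origin of replication and is selected with ampicillin via the β-lactamase (AmpR) gene driven by its native bla promoter.

The payload is a synthetic filler sequence rather than a functional gene. The record describes it as a "DE bridge" module, meaning it occupies the D and E positions of the ordered GreenGate assembly with inert sequence, so that a complete construct can be assembled when no functional part is wanted at those slots. The feature table does not annotate the filler itself; it most likely lies in the short unannotated interval between the convergent SP6 and T7 promoters, which flank the cloning site and mainly serve as convenient priming sites. Surrounding this region are the usual remnants of a pUC-style cloning vector: a CAP binding site, lac promoter and operator, and a lacZα fragment, along with partial lacI, bom and rop sequences that are backbone vestiges with no evident role.

The distinguishing modification is that the backbone's Esp3I recognition sites have been removed ("domesticated"). This leaves the plasmid compatible with workflows that use Esp3I as a second Type IIS enzyme, so the backbone is not cut during such reactions. The exact overhangs and filler composition are not stated in the record.
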