Addgene plasmid #222063: pVP294
Purpose: GreenGate DE bridge module containing filler sequence, backbone domesticated of Esp3I sites.
Depositing lab: Wayne Parrott. Depositing organization: University of Georgia. Publication: MultiGreen: A multiplexing architecture for GreenGate cloning. Pennetti VJ, LaFayette PR, Parrott WA. PLoS One. 2024 Sep 18;19(9):e0306008. doi: 10.1371/journal.pone.0306008. eCollection 2024. PubMed 39292669.
Backbone
  Vector backbone: pGGC000
  Vector type: Synthetic Biology ; GreenGate compatible cloning vector
Growth in bacteria
  Bacterial resistance: Ampicillin, 100 μg/mL
  Growth temperature: 37°C
  Growth strain: DH5alpha
  Copy number: High Copy
Gene/Insert
  Gene/Insert name: Filler
  Species: Synthetic
  Mutation: Backbone Esp3i sites have been domesticated
  Cloning method: Golden Gate
  Sequencing primers: 5′ n/a
Terms and licenses: Academic/Nonprofit Terms; Industry Terms
How to cite: pVP294 was a gift from Wayne Parrott (Addgene plasmid # 222063 ; http://n2t.net/addgene:222063 ; RRID:Addgene_222063)
